Addgene plasmid #62566: pJKR-L-ttgR
Purpose: Flavonoid biosensor. Low copy plasmid that expresses GFP proportional to flavonoid concentration.
Depositing lab: George Church. Depositing organization: Harvard Medical School. Publication: Synthetic biosensors for precise gene control and real-time monitoring of metabolites. Rogers JK, Guzman CD, Taylor ND, Raman S, Anderson K, Church GM. Nucleic Acids Res. 2015 Jul 7. pii: gkv616. 10.1093/nar/gkv616 PubMed 26152303.
Backbone
  Vector backbone: SC101
  Vector type: Bacterial Expression
Growth in bacteria
  Bacterial resistance: Ampicillin, 100 μg/mL
  Growth temperature: 37°C
  Growth strain: DH5alpha
  Copy number: Low Copy
Gene/Insert
  Gene/Insert name: GFP
Terms and licenses: Academic/Nonprofit Terms; Industry Terms: Not Available to Industry
How to cite: pJKR-L-ttgR was a gift from George Church (Addgene plasmid # 62566 ; http://n2t.net/addgene:62566 ; RRID:Addgene_62566)
