[The description below was written by a language model from this plasmid's Addgene catalogue record and pLannotate feature annotations shown in this document.]
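Description:
pJKR-L-ttgR is a low-copy bacterial expression plasmid built as a flavonoid biosensor: it is designed so that GFP fluorescence rises in proportion to the flavonoid concentration the cell experiences. The backbone is based on pSC101, carrying the pSC101 origin together with the Rep101 (RepA) protein that this origin needs in order to replicate, which accounts for the low copy number. Selection is by ampicillin through a β-lactamase gene driven by its native bla promoter, and the plasmid is propagated in standard E. coli cloning strains.

The sensing module pairs a reporter with a ligand-responsive repressor. The reporter is superfolder GFP, a rapidly maturing Aequorea victoria derivative, translated from a ribosome binding site derived from bacteriophage T7 gene 10. Upstream of it sit an rrnB segment containing 5S rRNA sequence and the T1 and T2 terminators, which would insulate the reporter from read-through transcription originating elsewhere in the plasmid. The regulator is TtgR from Pseudomonas putida DOT-T1E, a repressor that natively binds the promoter region between the ttgR and ttgABC genes and releases the DNA when it binds small-molecule effectors. Its coding sequence is followed by a T7 terminator. In this design, ligand binding by TtgR would relieve repression of the GFP promoter. However, the automated annotation does not identify the TtgR-controlled promoter or operator in front of GFP, nor the promoter driving ttgR; only a CAP binding site is marked between the two genes.

The plasmid is intended for real-time fluorescence monitoring of flavonoid levels and for inducer-controlled gene expression in bacteria.
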