Features (pLannotate 1.2.2; 12 found; start..end, strand, type, name):
      1..58      +  promoter       AmpR promoter (fragment): bla
     59..919     +  CDS            AmpR: β-lactamase; bla; confers resistance to ampicillin, carbenicillin, and related antibiotics
   1072..2022    -  CDS            Rep101: RepA protein needed for replication with the pSC101 origin; rep101
   2070..2292    -  rep_origin     pSC101 ori: low-copy replication origin that requires the Rep101 protein
   2835..2950    +  ncRNA          5S rRNA: Accession: RF00001 - 5S ribosomal RNA
   2954..3040    +  terminator     rrnB T1 terminator: Escherichia coli rrnB; transcription terminator T1 from the E. coli rrnB gene
   3132..3159    +  terminator     rrnB T2 terminator: transcription terminator T2 from the E. coli rrnB gene
   3250..3268    +  RBS            RBS (fragment): efficient ribosome binding site from bacteriophage T7 gene 10 (Olins and Rangwala, 1989)
   3276..3989    +  CDS            Superfolder GFP: Superfolder GFP is a basic (constitutively fluorescent) green fluorescent protein published in 2005, derived from Aequorea victoria. It is reported to be a very rapidly-maturing weak dimer.
   4018..4039    -  protein_bind   CAP binding site: CAP binding activates transcription in the presence of cAMP. E. coli catabolite activator protein
   4298..4927    +  CDS            ttgR: TTGR_PSEPT - Experimental evidence at protein level: Swiss-Prot protein existence level 1. Represses expression from the ttgABC operon promoter and its own expression. Binds to a promoter region between the divergently transcribed ttgR and ttgABC genes/operons; in the presence of chloramphenicol or tetracycline this binding no longer occurs and ttgR and ttgABC are derepressed. This suggests that TtgR binds these antibiotics. From Pseudomonas putida (strain DOT-T1E).
   4984..5031    +  terminator     T7 terminator: transcription terminator for bacteriophage T7 RNA polymerase
>Addgene plasmid #62566 | pJKR-L-ttgR | depositor full sequence | sequence record 102828 | pJKR-L-ttgR sequence 5069 bps
TCCGCTCATGAGACAATAACCCTGATAAATGCTTCAATAATATTGAAAAAGGAAGAGTATGAGTATTCAA
CATTTCCGTGTCGCCCTTATTCCCTTTTTTGCGGCATTTTGCCTTCCTGTTTTTGCTCACCCAGAAACGC
TGGTGAAAGTAAAAGATGCTGAAGATCAGTTGGGTGCACGAGTGGGTTACATCGAACTGGATCTCAACAG
CGGTAAGATCCTTGAGAGTTTTCGCCCCGAAGAACGTTTTCCAATGATGAGCACTTTTAAAGTTCTGCTA
TGTGGCGCGGTATTATCCCGTATTGACGCCGGGCAAGAGCAACTCGGTCGCCGCATACACTATTCTCAGA
ATGACTTGGTTGAGTACTCACCAGTCACAGAAAAGCATCTTACGGATGGCATGACAGTAAGAGAATTATG
CAGTGCTGCCATAACCATGAGTGATAACACTGCGGCCAACTTACTTCTGACAACGATCGGAGGACCGAAG
GAGCTAACCGCTTTTTTGCACAACATGGGGGATCATGTAACTCGCCTTGATCGTTGGGAACCGGAGCTGA
ATGAAGCCATACCAAACGACGAGCGTGACACCACGATGCCTGTAGCAATGGCAACAACGTTGCGCAAACT
ATTAACTGGCGAACTACTTACTCTAGCTTCCCGGCAACAATTGATAGACTGGATGGAGGCGGATAAAGTT
GCAGGACCACTTCTGCGCTCGGCCCTTCCGGCTGGCTGGTTTATTGCTGATAAATCTGGAGCCGGTGAGC
GTGGCTCTCGCGGTATCATTGCAGCACTGGGGCCAGATGGTAAGCCCTCCCGTATCGTAGTTATCTACAC
GACGGGGAGTCAGGCAACTATGGATGAACGAAATAGACAGATCGCTGAGATAGGTGCCTCACTGATTAAG
CATTGGTAACTGTCAGACCAAGTTTACTCATATATACTTTAGATTGATTTAAAACTTCATTTTTAATTTA
AAAGGATCTAGGTGAAGATCCTTTTTGATAATCTCATGACCAAAATCCCTTAACGTGAGTTTTCGTTCCA
CTGAGCGTCAGACCCCGAACCTCAGATCCTTCCGTATTTAGCCAGTATGTTCTCTAGTGTGGTTCGTTGT
TTTTGCGTGAGCCATGAGAACGAACCATTGAGATCATACTTACTTTGCATGTCACTCAAAAATTTTGCCT
CAAAACTGGTGAGCTGAATTTTTGCAGTTAAAGCATCGTGTAGTGTTTTTCTTAGTCCGTTATGTAGGTA
GGAATCTGATGTAATGGTTGTTGGTATTTTGTCACCATTCATTTTTATCTGGTTGTTCTCAAGTTCGGTT
ACTAGATCCATTTGTCTATCTAGTTCAACTTGGAAAATCAACGTATCAGTCGGGCGGCCTCGCTTATCAA
CCACCAATTTCATATTGCTGTAAGTGTTTAAATCTTTACTTATTGGTTTCAAAACCCATTGGTTAAGCCT
TTTAAACTCATGGTAGTTATTTTCAAGCATTAACATGAACTTAAATTCATCAAGGCTAATCTCTATATTT
GCCTTGTGAGTTTTCTTTTGTGTTAGTTCTTTTAATAACCACTCATAAATCCTCATAGAGTATTTGTTTT
CAAAAGACTTAACATGTTCCAGATTATATTTTATGAATTTTTTTAACTGGAAAAGATAAGGCAATATCTC
TTCACTAAAAACTAATTCTAATTTTTCGCTTGAGAACTTGGCATAGTTTGTCCACTGGAAAATCTCAAAG
CCTTTAACCAAAGGATTCCTGATTTCCACAGTTCTCGTCATCAGCTCTCTGGTTGCTTTAGCTAATACAC
CATAAGCATTTTCCCTACTGATGTTCATCATCTGAGCGTATTGGTTATAAGTGAACGATACCGTCCGTTC
TTTCCTTGTAGGGTTTTCAATCGTGGGGTTGAGTAGTGCCACACAGCATAAAATTAGCTTGGTTTCATGC
TCCGTTAAGTCATAGCGACTAATCGCTAGTTCATTTGCTTTGAAAACAACTAATTCAGACATACATCTCA
ATTGGTCTAGGTGATTTTAATCACTATACCAATTGAGATGGGCTAGTCAATGATAATTACTAGTCCTTTT
CCTTTGAGTTGTGGGTATCTGTAAATTCTGCTAGACCTTTGCTGGAAAACTTGTAAATTCTGCTAGACCC
TCTGTAAATTCCGCTAGACCTTTGTGTGTTTTTTTTGTTTATATTCAAGTGGTTATAATTTATAGAATAA
AGAAAGAATAAAAAAAGATAAAAAGAATAGATCCCAGCCCTGTGTATAACTCACTACTTTAGTCAGTTCC
GCAGTATTACAAAAGGATGTCGCAAACGCTGTTTGCTCCTCTACAAAACAGACCTTAAAACCCTAAAGGC
TTAAGTAGCACCCTCGCAAGCTCGGGCAAATCGCTGAATATTCCTTTTGTCTCCGACCATCAGGCACCTG
AGTCGCTGTCTTTTTCGTGACATTCAGTTCGCTGCGCTCACGGCTCTGGCAGTGAATGGGGGTAAATGGC
ACTACAGGCGCCTTTTATGGATTCATGCAAGGAAACTACCCATAATACAAGAAAAGCCCGTCACGGGCTT
CTCAGGGCGTTTTATGGCGGGTCTGCTATGTGGTGCTATCTGACTTTTTGCTGTTCAGCAGTTCCTGCCC
TCTGATTTTCCAGTCTGACCACTTCGGATTATCCCGTGACAGGTCATTCAGACTGGCTAATGCACCCAGT
AAGGCAGCGGTATCATCAACTGGCTGTTTTGGCGGATGAGAGAAGATTTTCAGCCTGATACAGATTAAAT
CAGAACGCAGAAGCGGTCTGATAAAACAGAATTTGCCTGGCGGCAGTAGCGCGGTGGTCCCACCTGACCC
CATGCCGAACTCAGAAGTGAAACGCCGTAGCGCCGATGGTAGTGTGGGGTCTCCCCATGCGAGAGTAGGG
AACTGCCAGGCATCAAATAAAACGAAAGGCTCAGTCGAAAGACTGGGCCTTTCGTTTTATCTGTTGTTTG
TCGGTGAACGCTCTCCTGAGTAGGACAAATCCGCCGGGAGCGGATTTGAACGTTGCGAAGCAACGGCCCG
GAGGGTGGCGGGCAGGACGCCCGCCATAAACTGCCAGGCATCAAATTAAGCAGAAGGCCATCCTGACGGA
TGGCCTTTTTGCGTTTCTACAAACTCTGCTAGCAAGTAAGGCCGACCACCCAGCAGTATTTACAAACAAC
CATGAATGTAAGTATATTCCTTAGCAACATTTAACTTTAAGAAGGAGATATACATATGCGTAAAGGTGAA
GAACTGTTCACCGGTGTTGTTCCGATCCTGGTTGAACTGGACGGTGACGTTAACGGTCACAAATTCTCTG
TTCGTGGTGAAGGTGAAGGTGACGCTACCAACGGTAAACTGACCCTGAAATTCATCTGCACCACCGGTAA
ACTGCCGGTTCCGTGGCCGACCCTGGTTACCACCCTGACCTACGGTGTTCAGTGCTTCGCTCGTTACCCG
GACCACATGAAACAGCACGACTTCTTCAAATCTGCTATGCCGGAAGGTTACGTTCAGGAACGTACCATCT
CTTTCAAAGACGACGGTACCTACAAAACCCGTGCTGAAGTTAAATTCGAAGGTGACACCCTGGTTAACCG
TATCGAACTGAAAGGTATCGACTTCAAAGAAGACGGTAACATCCTGGGTCACAAACTGGAATACAACTTC
AACTCTCACAACGTTTACATCACCGCTGACAAACAGAAAAACGGTATCAAAGCTAACTTCAAAATCCGTC
ACAACGTTGAAGACGGTTCTGTTCAGCTGGCTGACCACTACCAGCAGAACACCCCGATCGGTGACGGTCC
GGTTCTGCTGCCGGACAACCACTACCTGTCTACCCAGTCTGTTCTGTCTAAAGACCCGAACGAAAAACGT
GACCACATGGTTCTGCTGGAATTCGTTACCGCTGCTGGTATCACCCACGGTATGGACGAACTGTACAAAG
ATGCATGCCAGTTCTAGCATAACCCTAATGAGTGAGCTAACTTACATTAATTGCGTTGCGCCTTAATTAA
CGGCACTCCTCAGCAAATATAATGACCCTCTTGATAACCCAAGAGGGCATTTTTTAATGCCCATGGCGTT
TACCACAGCTAACACCACGTCGTCCCTATCTGCTGCCCTAGGTCTATGAGTGGTTGCTGGATAACTTTAC
GGGCATGCATAAGGCTCGTAGGCTATATTCAGGGAGACCACAACGGTTTCCCTCTACAAATAATTTTGTT
TAACTTTGAAATAAGGAGGTAATACAAATGGTGCGTCGCACCAAAGAAGAAGCACAGGAAACGCGTGCGC
AGATTATCGAAGCGGCCGAACGCGCGTTTTATAAACGTGGTGTGGCACGTACCACGCTGGCAGATATTGC
AGAACTGGCAGGTGTTACCCGCGGTGCAATCTACTGGCATTTCAACAATAAAGCCGAACTGGTTCAGGCA
CTGCTGGATTCTCTGCACGAAACGCATGATCACCTGGCCCGTGCAAGCGAATCTGAAGATGAACTGGACC
CGCTGGGCTGCATGCGCAAACTGCTGCTGCAGGTGTTTAACGAACTGGTTCTGGATGCACGTACCCGTCG
CATTAATGAAATCCTGCATCACAAATGCGAATTTACGGATGATATGTGTGAAATTCGTCAGCAGCGCCAG
AGCGCCGTGCTGGATTGTCATAAAGGTATCACCCTGGCACTGGCAAACGCAGTTCGTCGCGGTCAGCTGC
CGGGTGAACTGGATGTGGAACGCGCAGCGGTTGCGATGTTTGCCTATGTGGATGGCCTGATTGGTCGTTG
GCTGCTGCTGCCGGATAGTGTTGACCTGCTGGGCGATGTGGAAAAATGGGTTGATACCGGTCTGGATATG
CTGCGTCTGAGCCCGGCGCTGCGCAAATAATAAGCGACTAAAAAATTGAATGTAGGAAACCAACATGCCA
GTTCGAGCAATAACTAGCATAACCCCTTGGGGCCTCTAAACGGGTCTTGAGGGGTTTTTTGCTGAAACCT
CAGGCATTTGAGAAGCACACGGTCACACT
