>Addgene plasmid #62566 | pJKR-L-ttgR | addgene partial sequence | sequence record 107515 | pGalW-R 5'-AAAGGGAATAAGGGCGACAC-3'
ATATTATTGAAGCATTTATCAGGGTTATTGTCTCATGAGCGGAAGTGTGACCGTGTGCTTCTCAAATGCC
TGAGGTTTCAGCAAAAAACCCCTCAAGACCCGTTTAGAGGCCCCAAGGGGTTATGCTAGTTATTGCTCGA
ACTGGCATGTTGGTTTCCTACATTCAATTTTTTAGTCGCTTATTATTTGCGCAGCGCCGGGCTCAGACGC
AGCATATCCAGACCGGTATCAACCCATTTTTCCACATCGCCCAGCAGGTCAACACTATCCGGCAGCAGCA
GCCAACGACCAATCAGGCCATCCACATAGGCAAACATCGCAACCGCTGCGCGTTCCACATCCAGTTCACC
CGGCAGCTGACCGCGACGAACTGCGTTTGCCAGTGCCAGGGTGATACCTTTATGACAATCCAGCACGGCG
CTCTGGCGCTGCTGACGAATTTCACACATATCATCCGTAAATTCGCATTTGTGATGCAGGATTTCATTAA
TGCGACGGGTACGTGCATCCAGAACCAGTTCGTTAAACACCTGCAGCAGCAGTTTGCGCATGCAGCCCAG
CGGGTCCAGTTCATCTTCAGATTCGCTTGCACGGGCCAGGTGATCATGCGTTTCGTGCAGAGAATCCAGC
AGTGCCTGAACCAGTTCGGCTTTATTGTTGAAATGCCAGTAGATTGCACCGCGGGTAACACCTGCCAGTT
CTGCAATATCTGCCAGCGTGGTACGTGCCACACCACGTTTATAA
