>Addgene plasmid #62566 | pJKR-L-ttgR | addgene partial sequence | sequence record 110673 | sfGFP-R 5'-gaacgtaaccttccggcata-3'
CGGAACCGGCAGTTTACCGGTGGTGCAGATGAATTTCAGGGTCAGTTTACCGTTGGTAGCGTCACCTTCA
CCTTCACCACGAACAGAGAATTTGTGACCGTTAACGTCACCGTCCAGTTCAACCAGGATCGGAACAACAC
CGGTGAACAGTTCTTCACCTTTACGCATATGTATATCTCCTTCTTAAAGTTAAATGTTGCTAAGGAATAT
ACTTACATTCATGGTTGTTTGTAAATACTGCTGGGTGGTCGGCCTTACTTGCTAGCAGAGTTTGTAGAAA
CGCAAAAAGGCCATCCGTCAGGATGGCCTTCTGCTTAATTTGATGCCTGGCAGTTTATGGCGGGCGTCCT
GCCCGCCACCCTCCGGGCCGTTGCTTCGCAACGTTCAAATCCGCTCCCGGCGGATTTGTCCTACTCAGGA
GAGCGTTCACCGACAAACAACAGATAAAACGAAAGGCCCAGTCTTTCGACTGAGCCTTTCGTTTTATTTG
ATGCCTGGCAGTTCCCTACTCTCGCATGGGGAGACCCCACACTACCATCGGCGCTACGGCGTTTCACTTC
TGAGTTCGGCATGGGGTCAGGTGGGACCACCGCGCTACTGCCGCCAGGCAAATTCTGTTTTATCAGACCG
CTTCTGCGTTCTGATTTAATCTGTATCAGGCTGAAAATCTTCTCTCATCCGCCAAAACAGCCAGTTGATG
ATACCGCTGCCTTACTGGGT
